Addgene plasmid #210597: pEK24
Purpose: Reporter gene expression in B. dendrobatidis
Depositing lab: Lillian Fritz-Laylin. Depositing organization: University of Massachusetts, Amherst. Publication: Genetic transformation of the frog-killing chytrid fungus Batrachochytrium dendrobatidis. Kalinka E, Brody SM, Swafford AJM, Medina EM, Fritz-Laylin LK. Proc Natl Acad Sci U S A. 2024 Jan 23;121(4):e2317928121. doi: 10.1073/pnas.2317928121. Epub 2024 Jan 18. PubMed 38236738.
Backbone
  Vector backbone: pGI3EM17
  Backbone manufacturer: Edgar Medina
  Backbone size w/o insert (bp): 9373
  Total vector size (bp): 12156
  Vector type: Bacterial Expression, Yeast Expression, Luciferase
  Selectable markers: Hygromycin
Growth in bacteria
  Bacterial resistance: Kanamycin, 50 μg/mL
  Growth temperature: 37°C
  Growth strain: DH5alpha
  Copy number: High Copy
Gene/Insert
  Gene/Insert name: BdACTINpro-Hshph-G4S-nanoluc-ScADH1ter
  Species: S. cerevisiae (budding yeast); Batrachochytrium dendrobatidis, Oplophorus gracilirostris
  Insert size (bp): 2783
  Promoter: BdACTINpro
  Tag / fusion protein: NanoLuc luciferase (C terminal on insert)
  Cloning method: Ligation Independent Cloning
  Sequencing primers: 5′ gtaaaacgacggccagt; 3′ caggaaacagctatgac
Terms and licenses: Academic/Nonprofit Terms; Industry Terms: Not Available to Industry
Depositor comments: Please visit https://doi.org/10.1101/2023.10.17.561934 for bioRxiv preprint.
How to cite: pEK24 was a gift from Lillian Fritz-Laylin (Addgene plasmid # 210597 ; http://n2t.net/addgene:210597 ; RRID:Addgene_210597)
