[The description below was written by a language model from this plasmid's Addgene catalogue record and pLannotate feature annotations shown in this document.]
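Description:
pEK24 is a 12.2 kb reporter plasmid for expression in the chytrid fungus Batrachochytrium dendrobatidis, built by ligation-independent cloning into the pGI3EM17 backbone. The backbone is a multi-host shuttle vector with the layout of an Agrobacterium-type binary plasmid. In E. coli it replicates at high copy from a ColE1/pUC-type origin and is selected with kanamycin. The pVS1 oriV with its RepA replication and StaA stability genes supports maintenance in a broader range of Gram-negative bacteria. A 2μ origin and URA3 marker, which is counterselectable with 5-FOA, allow propagation and selection in S. cerevisiae. The yeast elements would also permit recombination-based assembly there, although the record does not say this was done. A bom mobilization region and short rop fragments remain as backbone remnants.

The payload lies between the nopaline-type right and left T-DNA border repeats, within a disrupted lacZα/lac promoter cloning region. According to the catalogue entry, the B. dendrobatidis actin promoter drives a single open reading frame. In it, a hygromycin phosphotransferase gene (hph) is joined through a flexible G4S linker to C-terminal NanoLuc, the small luciferase derived from Oplophorus gracilirostris. Transcription ends at the S. cerevisiae ADH1 terminator. The actin promoter is not annotated in the feature table, but the unannotated stretch upstream of HygR is consistent with it. Because resistance and luminescence come from one polypeptide, hygromycin selection and a sensitive quantitative luciferase readout are directly coupled. The construct therefore serves to detect and measure transgene expression in transformed B. dendrobatidis cells. Although T-DNA borders are present, the record does not state which delivery route is used.
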