Features (pLannotate 1.2.2; 23 found; start..end, strand, type, name):
      1..25      -  misc_feature   RB T-DNA repeat: right border repeat from nopaline C58 T-DNA
     84..238     -  CDS            lacZα (fragment): LacZα fragment of β-galactosidase; lacZ fragment
   1265..2284    +  CDS            HygR: aminoglycoside phosphotransferase from E. coli; aph(4)-Ia; confers resistance to hygromycin
   2300..2815    +  CDS            Nluc: NanoLuc® luciferase human codon-optimized
   2837..3024    +  terminator     ADH1 terminator: S. cerevisiae ADH1; transcription terminator for the S. cerevisiae alcohol dehydrogenase 1 (ADH1) gene
   3061..3083    -  protein_bind   lac operator (fragment): The lac repressor binds to the lac operator to inhibit transcription in E. coli. This inhibition can be relieved by adding lactose or isopropyl-β-D-thiogalactopyranoside (IPTG). lac repressor encoded by lacI
   3087..3117    -  promoter       lac promoter: promoter for the E. coli lac operon
   3132..3153    -  protein_bind   CAP binding site: CAP binding activates transcription in the presence of cAMP. E. coli catabolite activator protein
   3166..3254    -  CDS            lacI (fragment): lac repressor; lacI; The lac repressor binds to the lac operator to inhibit transcription in E. coli. This inhibition can be relieved by adding lactose or isopropyl-β-D-thiogalactopyranoside (IPTG).
   3330..3354    -  misc_feature   LB T-DNA repeat: left border repeat from nopaline C58 T-DNA
   3647..4462    +  CDS            KanR: aminoglycoside phosphotransferase; aph(3')-Ia; confers resistance to kanamycin in bacteria or G418 (Geneticin®) in eukaryotes
   4557..5145    +  rep_origin     ori: high-copy-number ColE1/pMB1/pBR322/pUC origin of replication
   5331..5471    -  misc_feature   bom: basis of mobility region from pBR322
   5573..5612    -  CDS            rop (fragment): Rop protein, which maintains plasmids at low copy number; rop
   5815..6009    -  rep_origin     pVS1 oriV: origin of replication for the Pseudomonas plasmid pVS1 (Heeb et al., 2000)
   6075..7148    -  CDS            pVS1 RepA: replication protein from the Pseudomonas plasmid pVS1 (Heeb et al., 2000)
   7577..8206    -  CDS            pVS1 StaA: stability protein from the Pseudomonas plasmid pVS1 (Heeb et al., 2000)
   8766..9167    -  CDS            Y4CG_SINFN (fragment): Protein inferred from homology: Swiss-Prot protein existence level 3. From Sinorhizobium fredii (strain NBRC 101917 / NGR234).
   9367..10709   -  rep_origin     2μ ori: yeast 2μ plasmid origin of replication
  10777..10812   +  CDS            rop (fragment): Rop protein, which maintains plasmids at low copy number; rop
  10914..10963   +  misc_feature   bom (fragment): basis of mobility region from pBR322
  10971..11186   +  promoter       URA3 promoter: S. cerevisiae URA3
  11187..11990   +  CDS            URA3: orotidine-5'-phosphate decarboxylase, required for uracil biosynthesis; S. cerevisiae URA3; yeast auxotrophic marker, counterselectable with 5-fluoroorotic acid (5-FOA)
>Addgene plasmid #210597 | pEK24 | addgene full sequence | sequence record 417144 | Addgene NGS Result
GTTTACCCGCCAATATATCCTGTCAAACACTGATAGTTTAAACTGAAGGCGGGAAACGACAATCTGATCC
AAGCTCAAGCTCATTCGCCATTCAGGCTGCGCAACTGTTGGGAAGGGCGATCGGTGCGGGCCTCTTCGCT
ATTACGCCAGCTGGCGAAAGGGGGATGTGCTGCAAGGCGATTAAGTTGGGTAACGCCAGGGTTTTCCCAG
TCACGACGTTGTAAAACGACGGCCAGTGCCAAGCTTGACAGTATCATAAATGGTTGCTGTATCTATTGAA
TTGAGAATGCCAATAAAGTTAATTTGTAGCAGGAAAATAGAGCAAATATTTAATCATTATTTATTCTGAA
GAGGCAGCCACCAAGATATATTCAAATTTCATTCTACATGAATACAGCTGTAAATATGGTGTTATCACAG
GGCTTAGTGAACCAATGGTTGATCATGGAAGCAACGTCAAGACTAAGCTCTAGCACTGAAATGTGGAAAG
TGCGGGTCATCTCACCCATAGACTCGCTTGTCTTGTCTAAAACAAGATTTGTCTTGATCAAGATATATGT
AACACTGAGTTGCCATATAGATTGTGTTTATATGAAAAGTAGTTTTCCAACAAGTGTAGCTTGGAGTTGG
AACGAGTATTTAGTTGGACATGAGATTGACGTATTAGCCATCCATGCAAGCAAATCCAAGCCAAGTTGAA
ATGTCCAGAGGTTTGATTCCTTCTAGAGCGGAGCTGTGGCGCATTCTAAACATGAAAGCGTGGCTTGGTT
GCTGGAGTCGCTAGATTCGCTAATGTTGCTGAATTAGATTTTTGCACCTGTTGATTTATATTAGTCGGAT
GTATTGCTTATCAATATTTTACAATTACAATTAAACATGTAGCGGATAGACTAGCTTATTGAGTCTTATG
GTTTAGATACGATATACATCCCAAGATATCTTGAGAGAAGCCTATGCTAGCACTTATGGAACAGAAGGCC
AGTTTGCCATTGAACTAGTTAGTATAAAATGGGTTGACAGCACATGAGGACTCTTACAATAAAATACGAG
TAACTTGGGGTGGAGTGTCGATCGGCTAGTTAAAGCAATGCACTGTTTGTTCCCTGGCTCAATATTCACT
CCACACTTTCAGCTAGATCCGCCACCAGTCATCCACACGAAAATTTCCTACAAATTCCGGTTACTTTTCC
CTATTTCTTCTCTTTCCATCACAAGAATCTATATTCAAGTTACCCCTTCTTACTATCTAATTTAATTAAT
GGGTAAAAAGCCTGAACTCACCGCGACGTCTGTCGAGAAGTTTCTGATCGAAAAGTTCGACAGCGTCTCC
GACCTGATGCAGCTCTCGGAGGGCGAAGAATCTCGTGCTTTCAGCTTCGATGTAGGAGGGCGTGGATATG
TCCTGCGGGTAAATAGCTGCGCCGATGGTTTCTACAAAGATCGTTATGTTTATCGGCACTTTGCATCGGC
CGCGCTCCCGATTCCGGAAGTGCTTGACATTGGGGAATTCAGCGAGAGCCTGACCTATTGCATCTCCCGC
CGTGCACAGGGTGTCACGTTGCAAGACCTGCCTGAAACCGAACTGCCCGCTGTTCTGCAGCCGGTCGCGG
AGGCCATGGATGCGATCGCTGCGGCCGATCTTAGCCAGACGAGCGGGTTCGGCCCATTCGGACCGCAAGG
AATCGGTCAATACACTACATGGCGTGATTTCATATGCGCGATTGCTGATCCCCATGTGTATCACTGGCAA
ACTGTGATGGACGACACCGTCAGTGCGTCCGTCGCGCAGGCTCTCGATGAGCTGATGCTTTGGGCCGAGG
ACTGCCCCGAAGTCCGGCACCTCGTGCACGCGGATTTCGGCTCCAACAATGTCCTGACGGACAATGGCCG
CATAACAGCGGTCATTGACTGGAGCGAGGCGATGTTCGGGGATTCCCAATACGAGGTCGCCAACATCTTC
TTCTGGAGGCCGTGGTTGGCTTGTATGGAGCAGCAGACGCGCTACTTCGAGCGGAGGCATCCGGAGCTTG
CAGGATCGCCGCGGCTCCGGGCGTATATGCTCCGCATTGGTCTTGACCAACTCTATCAGAGCTTGGTTGA
CGGCAATTTCGATGATGCAGCTTGGGCGCAGGGTCGATGCGACGCAATCGTCCGATCCGGAGCCGGGACT
GTCGGGCGTACACAAATCGCCCGCAGAAGCGCGGCCGTCTGGACCGATGGCTGTGTAGAAGTACTCGCCG
ATAGTGGAAACCGACGCCCCAGCACTCGTCCGAGGGCAAAGGAAGGAGGAGGAGGATCCATGGTCTTCAC
ACTCGAAGATTTCGTTGGGGACTGGCGACAGACAGCCGGCTACAACCTGGACCAAGTCCTTGAACAGGGA
GGTGTGTCCAGTTTGTTTCAGAATCTCGGGGTGTCCGTAACTCCGATCCAAAGGATTGTCCTGAGCGGTG
AAAATGGGCTGAAGATCGACATCCATGTCATCATCCCGTATGAAGGTCTGAGCGGCGACCAAATGGGCCA
GATCGAAAAAATTTTTAAGGTGGTGTACCCTGTGGATGATCATCACTTTAAGGTGATCCTGCACTATGGC
ACACTGGTAATCGACGGGGTTACGCCGAACATGATCGACTATTTCGGACGGCCGTATGAAGGCATCGCCG
TGTTCGACGGCAAAAAGATCACTGTAACAGGGACCCTGTGGAACGGCAACAAAATTATCGACGAGCGCCT
GATCAACCCCGACGGCTCCCTGCTGTTCCGAGTAACCATCAACGGAGTGACCGGCTGGCGGCTGTGCGAA
CGCATTCTGGCGTAAAGGCGCGCCACTTCTAAATAAGCGAATTTCTTATGATTTATGATTTTTATTATTA
AATAAGTTATAAAAAAAATAAGTGTATACAAATTTTAAAGTGACTCTTAGGTTTTAAAACGAAAATTCTT
ATTCTTGAGTAACTCTTTCCTGTAGGTCAGGTTGCTTTCTCAGGTATAGTATGAGGTCGCTCTTATTGAC
CACACCTCTACCGGGAATTCGTAATCATGTCATAGCTGTTTCCTGTGTGAAATTGTTATCCGCTCACAAT
TCCACACAACATACGAGCCGGAAGCATAAAGTGTAAAGCCTGGGGTGCCTAATGAGTGAGCTAACTCACA
TTAATTGCGTTGCGCTCACTGCCCGCTTTCCAGTCGGGAAACCTGTCGTGCCAGCTGCATTAATGAATCG
GCCAACGCGCGGGGAGAGGCGGTTTGCGTATTGGCTAGAGCAATTCGGCGTTAATTCAGTACATTAAAAA
CGTCCGCAATGTGTTATTAAGTTGTCTAAGCGTCAATTTGTTTACACCACAATATATCCTGCCACCAGCC
AGCCAACAGCTCCCCGACCGGCAGCTCGGCACAAAATCACCACTCGATACAGGCAGCCCATCAGTCCGGG
ACGGCGTCAGCGGGAGAGCCGTTGTAAGGCGGCAGACTTTGCTCATGTTACCGATGCTATTCGGAAGAAC
GGCAACTAAGCTGCCGGGTTTGAAACACGGATGATCTCGCGGAGGGTAGCATGTTGATTGTAACGATGAC
AGAGCGTTGCTGCCTGTGATCCAGATCATGAACAATAAAACTGTCTGCTTACATAAACAGTAATACAAGG
GGTGTTATGAGCCATATTCAACGGGAAACGTCTTGCTCTAGGCCGCGATTAAATTCCAACATGGATGCTG
ATTTATATGGGTATAAATGGGCTCGCGATAATGTCGGGCAATCAGGTGCGACAATCTATCGATTGTATGG
GAAGCCCGATGCGCCAGAGTTGTTTCTGAAACATGGCAAAGGTAGCGTTGCCAATGATGTTACAGATGAG
ATGGTCAGACTAAACTGGCTGACGGAATTTATGCCTCTTCCGACCATCAAGCATTTTATCCGTACTCCTG
ATGATGCATGGTTACTCACCACTGCGATCCCCGGGAAAACAGCATTCCAGGTATTAGAAGAATATCCTGA
TTCAGGTGAAAATATTGTTGATGCGCTGGCAGTGTTCCTGCGCCGGTTGCATTCGATTCCTGTTTGTAAT
TGTCCTTTTAACAGCGATCGCGTATTTCGTCTCGCTCAGGCGCAATCACGAATGAATAACGGTTTGGTTG
ATGCGAGTGATTTTGATGACGAGCGTAATGGCTGGCCTGTTGAACAAGTCTGGAAAGAAATGCATAAACT
TTTGCCATTCTCACCGGATTCAGTCGTCACTCATGGTGATTTCTCACTTGATAACCTTATTTTTGACGAG
GGGAAATTAATAGGTTGTATTGATGTTGGACGAGTCGGAATCGCAGACCGATACCAGGATCTTGCCATCC
TATGGAACTGCCTCGGTGAGTTTTCTCCTTCATTACAGAAACGGCTTTTTCAAAAATATGGTATTGATAA
TCCTGATATGAATAAATTGCAGTTTCATTTGATGCTCGATGAGTTTTTCTAAGAATTAATTCATGATCCT
GCATGACCAAAATCCCTTAACGTGAGTTTTCGTTCCACTGAGCGTCAGACCCCGTAGAAAAGATCAAAGG
ATCTTCTTGAGATCCTTTTTTTCTGCGCGTAATCTGCTGCTTGCAAACAAAAAAACCACCGCTACCAGCG
GTGGTTTGTTTGCCGGATCAAGAGCTACCAACTCTTTTTCCGAAGGTAACTGGCTTCAGCAGAGCGCAGA
TACCAAATACTGTCCTTCTAGTGTAGCCGTAGTTAGGCCACCACTTCAAGAACTCTGTAGCACCGCCTAC
ATACCTCGCTCTGCTAATCCTGTTACCAGTGGCTGCTGCCAGTGGCGATAAGTCGTGTCTTACCGGGTTG
GACTCAAGACGATAGTTACCGGATAAGGCGCAGCGGTCGGGCTGAACGGGGGGTTCGTGCACACAGCCCA
GCTTGGAGCGAACGACCTACACCGAACTGAGATACCTACAGCGTGAGCTATGAGAAAGCGCCACGCTTCC
CGAAGGGAGAAAGGCGGACAGGTATCCGGTAAGCGGCAGGGTCGGAACAGGAGAGCGCACGAGGGAGCTT
CCAGGGGGAAACGCCTGGTATCTTTATAGTCCTGTCGGGTTTCGCCACCTCTGACTTGAGCGTCGATTTT
TGTGATGCTCGTCAGGGGGGCGGAGCCTATGGAAAAACGCCAGCAACGCGGCCTTTTTACGGTTCCTGGC
CTTTTGCTGGCCTTTTGCTCACATGTTCTTTCCTGCGTTATCCCCTGATTCTGTGGATAACCGTATTACC
GCCTTTGAGTGAGCTGATACCGCTCGCCGCAGCCGAACGACCGAGCGCAGCGAGTCAGTGAGCGAGGAAG
CGGAAGAGCGCCTGATGCGGTATTTTCTCCTTACGCATCTGTGCGGTATTTCACACCGCATATGGTGCAC
TCTCAGTACAATCTGCTCTGATGCCGCATAGTTAAGCCAGTATACACTCCGCTATCGCTACGTGACTGGG
TCATGGCTGCGCCCCGACACCCGCCAACACCCGCTGACGCGCCCTGACGGGCTTGTCTGCTCCCGGCATC
CGCTTACAGACAAGCTGTGACCGTCTCCGGGAGCTGCATGTGTCAGAGGTTTTCACCGTCATCACCGAAA
CGCGCGAGGCAGGGTGCCTTGATGTGGGCGCCGGCGGTCGAGTGGCGACGGCGCGGCTTGTCCGCGCCCT
GGTAGATTGCCTGGCCGTAGGCCAGCCATTTTTGAGCGGCCAGCGGCCGCGATAGGCCGACGCGAAGCGG
CGGGGCGTAGGGAGCGCAGCGACCGAAGGGTAGGCGCTTTTTGCAGCTCTTCGGCTGTGCGCTGGCCAGA
CAGTTATGCACAGGCCAGGCGGGTTTTAAGAGTTTTAATAAGTTTTAAAGAGTTTTAGGCGGAAAAATCG
CCTTTTTTCTCTTTTATATCAGTCACTTACATGTGTGACCGGTTCCCAATGTACGGCTTTGGGTTCCCAA
TGTACGGGTTCCGGTTCCCAATGTACGGCTTTGGGTTCCCAATGTACGTGCTATCCACAGGAAAGAGACC
TTTTCGACCTTTTTCCCCTGCTAGGGCAATTTGCCCTAGCATCTGCTCCGTACATTAGGAACCGGCGGAT
GCTTCGCCCTCGATCAGGTTGCGGTAGCGCATGACTAGGATCGGGCCAGCCTGCCCCGCCTCCTCCTTCA
AATCGTACTCCGGCAGGTCATTTGACCCGATCAGCTTGCGCACGGTGAAACAGAACTTCTTGAACTCTCC
GGCGCTGCCACTGCGTTCGTAGATCGTCTTGAACAACCATCTGGCTTCTGCCTTGCCTGCGGCGCGGCGT
GCCAGGCGGTAGAGAAAACGGCCGATGCCGGGATCGATCAAAAAGTAATCGGGGTGAACCGTCAGCACGT
CCGGGTTCTTGCCTTCTGTGATCTCGCGGTACATCCAATCAGCTAGCTCGATCTCGATGTACTCCGGCCG
CCCGGTTTCGCTCTTTACGATCTTGTAGCGGCTAATCAAGGCTTCACCCTCGGATACCGTCACCAGGCGG
CCGTTCTTGGCCTTCTTCGTACGCTGCATGGCAACGTGCGTGGTGTTTAACCGAATGCAGGTTTCTACCA
GGTCGTCTTTCTGCTTTCCGCCATCGGCTCGCCGGCAGAACTTGAGTACGTCCGCAACGTGTGGACGGAA
CACGCGGCCGGGCTTGTCTCCCTTCCCTTCCCGGTATCGGTTCATGGATTCGGTTAGATGGGAAACCGCC
ATCAGTACCAGGTCGTAATCCCACACACTGGCCATGCCGGCCGGCCCTGCGGAAACCTCTACGTGCCCGT
CTGGAAGCTCGTAGCGGATCACCTCGCCAGCTCGTCGGTCACGCTTCGACAGACGGAAAACGGCCACGTC
CATGATGCTGCGACTATCGCGGGTGCCCACGTCATAGAGCATCGGAACGAAAAAATCTGGTTGCTCGTCG
CCCTTGGGCGGCTTCCTAATCGACGGCGCACCGGCTGCCGGCGGTTGCCGGGATTCTTTGCGGATTCGAT
CAGCGGCCGCTTGCCACGATTCACCGGGGCGTGCTTCTGCCTCGATGCGTTGCCGCTGGGCGGCCTGCGC
GGCCTTCAACTTCTCCACCAGGTCATCACCCAGCGCCGCGCCGATTTGTACCGGGCCGGATGGTTTGCGA
CCGCTCACGCCGATTCCTCGGGCTTGGGGGTTCCAGTGCCATTGCAGGGCCGGCAGACAACCCAGCCGCT
TACGCCTGGCCAACCGCCCGTTCCTCCACACATGGGGCATTCCACGGCGTCGGTGCCTGGTTGTTCTTGA
TTTTCCATGCCGCCTCCTTTAGCCGCTAAAATTCATCTACTCATTTATTCATTTGCTCATTTACTCTGGT
AGCTGCGCGATGTATTCAGATAGCAGCTCGGTAATGGTCTTGCCTTGGCGTACCGCGTACATCTTCAGCT
TGGTGTGATCCTCCGCCGGCAACTGAAAGTTGACCCGCTTCATGGCTGGCGTGTCTGCCAGGCTGGCCAA
CGTTGCAGCCTTGCTGCTGCGTGCGCTCGGACGGCCGGCACTTAGCGTGTTTGTGCTTTTGCTCATTTTC
TCTTTACCTCATTAACTCAAATGAGTTTTGATTTAATTTCAGCGGCCAGCGCCTGGACCTCGCGGGCAGC
GTCGCCCTCGGGTTCTGATTCAAGAACGGTTGTGCCGGCGGCGGCAGTGCCTGGGTAGCTCACGCGCTGC
GTGATACGGGACTCAAGAATGGGCAGCTCGTACCCGGCCAGCGCCTCGGCAACCTCACCGCCGATGCGCG
TGCCTTTGATCGCCCGCGACACGACAAAGGCCGCTTGTAGCCTTCCATCCGTGACCTCAATGCGCTGCTT
AACCAGCTCCACCAGGTCGGCGGTGGCCCATATGTCGTAAGGGCTTGGCTGCACCGGAATCAGCACGAAG
TCGGCTGCCTTGATCGCGGACACAGCCAAGTCCGCCGCCTGGGGCGCTCCGTCGATCACTACGAAGTCGC
GCCGGCCGATGGCCTTCACGTCGCGGTCAATCGTCGGGCGGTCGATGCCGACAACGGTTAGCGGTTGATC
TTCCCGCACGGCCGCCCAATCGCGGGCACTGCCCTGGGGATCGGAATCGACTAACAGAACATCGGCCCCG
GCGAGTTGCAGGGCGCGGGCTAGATGGGTTGCGATGGTCGTCTTGCCTGACCCGCCTTTCTGGTTAAGTA
CAGCGATAACCTTCATGCGTTCCCCTTGCGTATTTGTTTATTTACTCATCGCATCATATACGCAGCGACC
GCATGACGCAAGCTGTTTTACTCAAATACACATCACCTTTTTAGACGGCGGCGCTCGGTTTCTTCAGCGG
CCAAGCTGGCCGGCCAGGCCGCCAGCTTGGCATCAGACAAACCGGCCAGGATTTCATGCAGCCGCACGGT
TGAGACGTGCGCGGGCGGCTCGAACACGTACCCGGCCGCGATCATCTCCGCCTCGATCTCTTCGGTAATG
AAAAACGGTTCGTCCTGGCCGTCCTGGTGCGGTTTCATGCTTGTTCCTCTTGGCGTTCATTCTCGGCGGC
CGCCAGGGCGTCGGCCTCGGTCAATGCGTCCTCACGGAAGGCACCGCGCCGCCTGGCCTCGGTGGGCGTC
ACTTCCTCGCTGCGCTCAAGTGCGCGGTACAGGGTCGAGCGATGCACGCCAAGCAGTGCAGCCGCCTCTT
TCACGGTGCGGCCTTCCTGGTCGATCAGCTCGCGGGCGTGCGCGATCTGTGCCGGGGTGAGGGTAGGGCG
GGGGCCAAACTTCACGCCTCGGGCCTTGGCGGCCTCGCGCCCGCTCCGGGTGCGGTCGATGATTAGGGAA
CGCTCGAACTCGGCAATGCCGGCGAACACGGTCAACACCATGCGGCCGGCCGGCGTGGTGGTGTCGGCCC
ACGGCTCTGCCAGGCTACGCAGGCCCGCGCCGGCCTCCTGGATGCGCTCGGCAATGTCCAGTAGGTCGCG
GGTGCTGCGGGCCAGGCGGTCTAGCCTGGTCACTGTCACAACGTCGCCAGGGCGTAGGTGGTCAAGCATC
CTGGCCAGCTCCGGGCGGTCGCGCCTGGTGCCGGTGATCTTCTCGGAAAACAGCTTGGTGCAGCCGGCCG
CGTGCAGTTCGGCCCGTTGGTTGGTCAAGTCCTGGTCGTCGGTGCTGACGCGGGCATAGCCCAGCAGGCC
AGCGGCGGCGCTCTTGTTCATGGCGTAATGTCTCCGGTTCTAGTCGCAAGTATTCTACTTTATGCGACTA
AAACACGCGACAAGAAAACGCCAGGAAAAGGGCAGGGCGGCAGCCTGTCGCGTAACTTAGGACTTGTGCG
ACATGTCGTTTTCAGAAGACGGCTGCACTGAACGTCAGAAGGAAAAGTGCCACCTGAACGAAGCATCTGT
GCTTCATTTTGTAGAACAAAAATGCAACGCGAGAGCGCTAATTTTTCAAACAAAGAATCTGAGCTGCATT
TTTACAGAACAGAAATGCAACGCGAAAGCGCTATTTTACCAACGAAGAATCTGTGCTTCATTTTTGTAAA
ACAAAAATGCAACGCGAGAGCGCTAATTTTTCAAACAAAGAATCTGAGCTGCATTTTTACAGAACAGAAA
TGCAACGCGAGAGCGCTATTTTACCAACAAAGAATCTATACTTCTTTTTTGTTCTACAAAAATGCATCCC
GAGAGCGCTATTTTTCTAACAAAGCATCTTAGATTACTTTTTTTCTCCTTTGTGCGCTCTATAATGCAGT
CTCTTGATAACTTTTTGCACTGTAGGTCCGTTAAGGTTAGAAGAAGGCTACTTTGGTGTCTATTTTCTCT
TCCATAAAAAAAGCCTGACTCCACTTCCCGCGTTTACTGATTACTAGCGAAGCTGCGGGTGCATTTTTTC
AAGATAAAGGCATCCCCGATTATATTCTATACCGATGTGGATTGCGCATACTTTGTGAACAGAAAGTGAT
AGCGTTGATGATTCTTCATTGGTCAGAAAATTATGAACGGTTTCTTCTATTTTGTCTCTATATACTACGT
ATAGGAAATGTTTACATTTTCGTATTGTTTTCGATTCACTCTATGAATAGTTCTTACTACAATTTTTTTG
TCTAAAGAGTAATACTAGAGATAAACATAAAAAATGTAGAGGTCGAGTTTAGATGCAAGTTCAAGGAGCG
AAAGGTGGATGGGTAGGTTATATAGGGATATAGCACAGAGATATATAGCAAAGAGATACTTTTGAGCAAT
GTTTGTGGAAGCGGTATTCGCAATATTTTAGTAGCTCGTTACAGTCCGGTGCGTTTTTGGTTTTTTGAAA
GTGCGTCTTCAGAGCGCTTTTGGTTTTCAAAAGCGCTCTGAAGTTCCTATACTTTCTAGAGAATAGGAAC
TTCGGAATAGGAACTTCAAAGCGTTTCCGAAAACGAGCGCTTCCGAAAATGCAACGCGAGCTGCGCACAT
ACAGCTCACTGTTCACGTCGCACCTATATCTGCGTGTTGCCTGTATATATATATACATGAGAAGAACGGC
ATAGTGCGTGTTTATGCTTAAATGCGTACTTATATGCGTCTATTTATGTAGGATGAAAGGTAGTCTAGTA
CCTCCTGTGATATTATCCCATTCCATGCGGGGTATCGTATGCTTCCTTCAGCACTACCCTTTAGCTGTTC
TATATGCTGCCACTCCTCAATTGGATTAGTCTCATCCTTCAATGCTATCATTTCCTTTGATATTGGATCA
TACTAAGAAACCATTATTATCATGACATTAACCTATAAAAATAGGCGTATCACGAGGCCCTTTCGTCTCG
CGCGTTTCGGTGATGACGGTGAAAACCTCTGACACATGCAGCTCCCGGAGACGGTCACAGCTTGTCTGTA
AGCGGATGCCGGGAGCAGACAAGCCCGTCAGGGCGCGTCAGCGGGTGTTGGCGGGTGTCGGGGCTGGCTT
AACTATGCGGCATCAGAGCAGATTGTACTGAGAGTGCACCATACCACCTTTTCAATTCATCATTTTTTTT
TTATTCTTTTTTTTGATTTCGGTTTCCTTGAAATTTTTTTGATTCGGTAATCTCCGAACAGAAGGAAGAA
CGAAGGAAGGAGCACAGACTTAGATTGGTATATATACGCATATGTAGTGTTGAAGAAACATGAAATTGCC
CAGTATTCTTAACCCAACTGCACAGAACAAAAACCTGCAGGAAACGAAGATAAATCATGTCGAAAGCTAC
ATATAAGGAACGTGCTGCTACTCATCCTAGTCCTGTTGCTGCCAAGCTATTTAATATCATGCACGAAAAG
CAAACAAACTTGTGTGCTTCATTGGATGTTCGTACCACCAAGGAATTACTGGAGTTAGTTGAAGCATTAG
GTCCCAAAATTTGTTTACTAAAAACACATGTGGATATCTTGACTGATTTTTCCATGGAGGGCACAGTTAA
GCCGCTAAAGGCATTATCCGCCAAGTACAATTTTTTACTCTTCGAAGACAGAAAATTTGCTGACATTGGT
AATACAGTCAAATTGCAGTACTCTGCGGGTGTATACAGAATAGCAGAATGGGCAGACATTACGAATGCAC
ACGGTGTGGTGGGCCCAGGTATTGTTAGCGGTTTGAAGCAGGCGGCAGAAGAAGTAACAAAGGAACCTAG
AGGCCTTTTGATGCTAGCAGAATTGTCATGCAAGGGCTCCCTATCTACTGGAGAATATACTAAGGGTACT
GTTGACATTGCGAAGAGCGACAAAGATTTTGTTATCGGCTTTATTGCTCAAAGAGACATGGGTGGAAGAG
ATGAAGGTTACGATTGGTTGATTATGACACCCGGTGTGGGTTTAGATGACAAGGGAGACGCATTGGGTCA
ACAGTATAGAACCGTGGATGATGTGGTCTCTACAGGATCTGACATTATTATTGTTGGAAGAGGACTATTT
GCAAAGGGAAGGGATGCTAAGGTAGAGGGTGAACGTTACAGAAAAGCAGGCTGGGAAGCATATTTGAGAA
GATGCGGCCAGCAAAACTAAAAAACTGTATTATAAGTAAATGCATGTATACTAAACTCACAAATTAGAGC
TTCAATTTAATTATATCAGTTATTACCTGGCATGCACATACAAATGGACGAACGGATAAACCTTTTCACG
CCCTTTTAAATATCCGATTATTCTAATAAACGCTCTTTTCTCTTAG
